>Addgene plasmid #223517 | pDUP2 | addgene full sequence | sequence record 444179 | Addgene NGS Result
GGTATATCTCCTTCTTAAAGTTAAACAAAATTAAATTGTGAGCGCTCACAATTCCACACATTATACGAGC
CGATGATTAATTGTCAACAGCTCGTAAAAGACGCAGTGACGGCGCGGCCGCAATGGCGGCGCGCCATCGA
ATGGCGCAAAACCTTTCGCGGTATGGCATGATAGCGCCCGGAAGAGAGTCAATTCAGGGTGGTGAATATG
AAACCAGTAACGTTATACGATGTCGCAGAGTATGCCGGTGTCTCTTATCAGACCGTTTCCCGCGTGGTGA
ACCAGGCCAGCCACGTTTCTGCGAAAACGCGGGAAAAAGTGGAAGCGGCGATGGCGGAGCTGAATTACAT
TCCCAACCGCGTGGCACAACAACTGGCGGGCAAACAGTCGTTGCTGATTGGCGTTGCCACCTCCAGTCTG
GCCCTGCACGCGCCGTCGCAAATTGTCGCGGCGATTAAATCTCGCGCCGATCAACTGGGTGCCAGCGTGG
TGGTGTCGATGGTAGAACGAAGCGGCGTCGAAGCCTGTAAAGCGGCGGTGCACAATCTTCTCGCGCAACG
CGTCAGTGGGCTGATCATTAACTATCCGCTGGATGACCAGGATGCCATTGCTGTGGAAGCTGCCTGCACT
AATGTTCCGGCGTTATTTCTTGATGTCTCTGACCAGACACCCATCAACAGTATTATTTTCTCCCATGAGG
ACGGTACGCGACTGGGCGTGGAGCATCTGGTCGCATTGGGTCACCAGCAAATCGCGCTGTTAGCGGGCCC
ATTAAGTTCTGTCTCGGCGCGTCTGCGTCTGGCTGGCTGGCATAAATATCTCACTCGCAATCAAATTCAG
CCGATAGCGGAACGGGAAGGCGACTGGAGTGCCATGTCCGGTTTTCAACAAACCATGCAAATGCTGAATG
AGGGCATCGTTCCCACTGCGATGCTGGTTGCCAACGATCAGATGGCGCTGGGCGCAATGCGCGCCATTAC
CGAGTCCGGGCTGCGCGTTGGTGCGGATATCTCGGTAGTGGGATACGACGATACCGAAGATAGCTCATGT
TATATCCCGCCGTTAACCACCATCAAACAGGATTTTCGCCTGCTGGGGCAAACCAGCGTGGACCGCTTGC
TGCAACTCTCTCAGGGCCAGGCGGTGAAGGGCAATCAGCTGTTGCCAGTCTCACTGGTGAAAAGAAAAAC
CACCCTGGCGCCCAATACGCAAACCGCCTCTCCCCGCGCGTTGGCCGATTCATTAATGCAGCTGGCACGA
CAGGTTTCCCGACTGGAAAGCGGGCAGTGATAAGATCCTATTCCAGCGGGTCACACAGGAAAGGCCTCGA
TGAAAAACATAAATGCCGACGACACATACAGAATAATTAATAAAATTAAAGCTTGTAGAAGCAATAATGA
TATTAATCAATGCTTATCTGATATGACTAAAATGGTACATTGTGAATATTATTTACTCGCGATCATTTAT
CCTCATTCTATGGTTAAATCTGATATTTCAATCCTAGATAATTACCCTAAAAAATGGAGGCAATATTATG
ATGACGCTAATTTAATAAAATATGATCCTATAGTAGATTATTCTAACTCCAATCATTCACCAATTAATTG
GAATATATTTGAAAACAATGCTGTAAATAAAAAATCTCCAAATGTAATTAAAGAAGCGAAAACATCAGGT
CTTATCACTGGGTTTAGTTTCCCTATTCATACGGCTAACAATGGCTTCGGAATGCTTAGTTTTGCACATT
CAGAAAAAGACAACTATATAGATAGTTTATTTTTACATGCGTGTATGAACATACCATTAATTGTTCCTTC
TCTAGTTGATAATTATCGAAAAATAAATATAGCAAATAATAAATCAAACAACGATTTAACCAAAAGAGAA
AAAGAATGTTTAGCGTGGGCATGCGAAGGAAAAAGCTCTTGGGATATTTCAAAAATATTAGGTTGCAGTG
AGCGTACTGTCACTTTCCATTTAACCAATGCGCAAATGAAACTCAATACAACAAACCGCTGCCAAAGTAT
TTCTAAAGCAATTTTAACAGGAGCAATTGATTGCCCATACTTTAAAAATTAAGGATCCAGGAGGAAAAAA
ATGTCCAGATTAGATAAAAGTAAAGTGATTAACAGCGCATTAGAGCTGCTTAATGAGGTCGGAATCGAAG
GTTTAACAACCCGTAAACTCGCCCAGAAGCTAGGTGTAGAGCAGCCTACATTGTATTGGCATGTAAAAAA
TAAGCGGGCTTTGCTCGACGCCTTAGCCATTGAGATGTTAGATAGGCACCATACTCACTTTTGCCCTTTA
GAAGGGGAAAGCTGGCAAGATTTTTTACGTAATAACGCTAAAAGTTTTAGATGTGCTTTACTAAGTCATC
GCGATGGAGCAAAAGTACATTTAGGTACACGGCCTACAGAAAAACAGTATGAAACTCTCGAAAATCAATT
AGCCTTTTTATGCCAACAAGGTTTTTCACTAGAGAATGCATTATATGCACTCAGCGCTGTGGGGCATTTT
ACTTTAGGTTGCGTATTGGAAGATCAAGAGCATCAAGTCGCTAAAGAAGAAAGGGAAACACCTACTACTG
ATAGTATGCCGCCATTATTACGACAAGCTATCGAATTATTTGATCACCAAGGTGCAGAGCCAGCCTTCTT
ATTCGGCCTTGAATTGATTATATGCGGATTAGAAAAACAACTTAAATGTGAAAGTGGGTCCTAATAATTG
GTAACGAATCAGACAATTGACGGCTCGAGGGAGTAGCATAGGGTTTGCAGAATCCCTGCTTCGTCCATTT
GACAGGCACATTATGCATCGATGATAAGCTGTCAAACATGAGCAGATCCTCTACGCCGGACGCATCGTGG
CCGGCATCACCGGCGCCACAGGTGCGGTTGCTGGCGCCTATATCGCCGACATCACCGATGGGGAAGATCG
GGCTCGCCACTTCGGGCTCATGAGCAAATATTTTATCTGAGGTAGAGACCGCTTCCTCGCTCACTGACTC
GCTGCACGAGGCAGACCTCAGCGCTAGCGGAGTGTATACTGGCTTACTATGTTGGCACTGATGAGGGTGT
CAGTGAAGTGCTTCATGTGGCAGGAGAAAAAAGGCTGCACCGGTGCGTCAGCAGAATATGTGATACAGGA
TATATTCCGCTTCCTCGCTCACTGACTCGCTACGCTCGGTCGTTCGACTGCGGCGAGCGGAAATGGCTTA
CGAACGGGGCGGAGATTTCCTGGAAGATGCCAGGAAGATACTTAACAGGGAAGTGAGAGGGCCGCGGCAA
AGCCGTTTTTCCATAGGCTCCGCCCCCCTGACAAGCATCACGAAATCTGACGCTCAAATCAGTGGTGGCG
AAACCCGACAGGACTATAAAGATACCAGGCGTTTCCCCCTGGCGGCTCCCTCGTGCGCTCTCCTGTTCCT
GCCTTTCGGTTTACCGGTGTCATTCCGCTGTTATGGCCGCGTTTGTCTCATTCCACGCCTGACACTCAGT
TCCGGGTAGGCAGTTCGCTCCAAGCTGGACTGTATGCACGAACCCCCCGTTCAGTCCGACCGCTGCGCCT
TATCCGGTAACTATCGTCTTGAGTCCAACCCGGAAAGACATGCAAAAGCACCACTGGCAGCAGCCACTGG
TAATTGATTTAGAGGAGTTAGTCTTGAAGTCATGCGCCGGTTAAGGCTAAACTGAAAGGACAAGTTTTGG
TGACTGCGCTCCTCCAAGCCAGTTACCTCGGTTCAAAGAGTTGGTAGCTCAGAGAACCTTCGAAAAACCG
CCCTGCAAGGCGGTTTTTTCGTTTTCAGAGCAAGAGATTACGCGCAGACCAAAACGATCTCAAGAAGATC
ATCTTATTAAGGGGTCTGACGCTCAGTGGAACGAAAAATCAATCTAAAGTATATATGAGTAAACTTGGTC
TGACAGTTACCTTAGAAAAACTCATCGAGCATCAAATGAAACTGCAATTTATTCATATCAGGATTATCAA
TACCATATTTTTGAAAAAGCCGTTTCTGTAATGAAGGAGAAAACTCACCGAGGCAGTTCCATAGGATGGC
AAGATCCTGGTATCGGTCTGCGATTCCGACTCGTCCAACATCAATACAACCTATTAATTTCCCCTCGTCA
AAAATAAGGTTATCAAGTGAGAAATCACCATGAGTGACGACTGAATCCGGTGAGAATGGCAAAAGCTTAT
GCATTTCTTTCCAGACTTGTTCAACAGGCCAGCCATTACGCTCGTCATCAAAATCACTCGCATCAACCAA
ACCGTTATTCATTCGTGATTGCGCCTGAGCGAGACGAAATACGCGATCGCTGTTAAAAGGACAATTACAA
ACAGGAATCGAATGCAACCGGCGCAGGAACACTGCCAGCGCATCAACAATATTTTCACCTGAATCAGGAT
ATTCTTCTAATACCTGGAATGCTGTTTTCCCGGGGATCGCAGTGGTGAGTAACCATGCATCATCAGGAGT
ACGGATAAAATGCTTGATGGTCGGAAGAGGCATAAATTCCGTCAGCCAGTTTAGTCTGACCATCTCATCT
GTAACATCATTGGCAACGCTACCTTTGCCATGTTTCAGAAACAACTCTGGCGCATCGGGCTTCCCATACA
ATCGATAGATTGTCGCACCTGATTGCCCGACATTATCGCGAGCCCATTTATACCCATATAAATCAGCATC
CATGTTGGAATTTAATCGCGGCCTGGAGCAAGACGTTTCCCGTTGAATATGGCTCATAACACCCCTTGTA
TTACTGTTTATGTAAGCAGACAGTTTTATTGTTCATGATGATATATTTTTATCTTGTGCAATGTACATCA
GAGATTTTGAGACACAAGGTCTCCCGCTCGACGTACGGTGGAAGAATTCGAGTTGTAAAACGACGGCCAG
TACTCCACCGTTGGCTTTTTTCCCTATCAGTGATAGAGATTGACATCCCTATCAGTGATAGAGATAATGA
GCACTAATTTTGTTTAACTTTAAGAAGGAGATATACAT
Features (pLannotate 1.2.2; 19 found; start..end, strand, type, name):
      7..29      -  RBS            RBS: efficient ribosome binding site from bacteriophage T7 gene 10 (Olins and Rangwala, 1989)
     34..53      -  protein_bind   lac operator (symmetric): The lac repressor binds to the lac operator to inhibit transcription in E. coli. This inhibition can be relieved by adding lactose or isopropyl-β-D-thiogalactopyranoside (IPTG). The symmetric lac operator was optimized for tight binding of lac repressor. lac repressor encoded by lacI
     59..87      -  promoter       tac promoter: strong E. coli promoter; hybrid between the trp and lac UV5 promoters
     94..113     -  promoter       araBAD promoter (fragment): araBAD; promoter of the L-arabinose operon of E. coli; the araC regulatory gene is transcribed in the opposite direction (Guzman et al., 1995)
    134..207     +  promoter       lacI promoter (fragment): lacI
    208..1287    +  CDS            lacI: LACI_ECOLI - Experimental evidence at protein level: Swiss-Prot protein existence level 1. Repressor of the lactose operon. Binds allolactose as an inducer. From Escherichia coli (strain K12).
   1330..2079    +  CDS            luxR: LUXR_ALIFS - Experimental evidence at protein level: Swiss-Prot protein existence level 1. Transcriptional activator of the bioluminescence operon. Binds to the OHHL autoinducer. From Aliivibrio fischeri (Vibrio fischeri).
   2101..2721    +  CDS            tetR: TETR2_ECOLX - Experimental evidence at protein level: Swiss-Prot protein existence level 1. TetR is the repressor of the tetracycline resistance element; its N-terminal region forms a helix-turn-helix structure and binds DNA. Binding of tetracycline to TetR reduces the repressor affinity for the tetracycline resistance gene (tetA) promoter operator sites. From Escherichia coli.
   2817..2835    -  promoter       tet promoter (fragment): E. coli promoter for tetracycline efflux protein gene
   2845..2965    +  CDS            TcR (fragment): tetracycline efflux protein; tet; confers resistance to tetracycline
   2989..3013    -  rep_origin     RSF ori (fragment): Plasmids containing the RSF 1030 origin of replication can be propagated in E. coli cells that contain additional plasmids with compatible origins.
   3030..3056    +  misc_feature   bom (fragment): basis of mobility region from pBR322
   3155..3210    -  rep_origin     RSF ori (fragment): Plasmids containing the RSF 1030 origin of replication can be propagated in E. coli cells that contain additional plasmids with compatible origins.
   3298..3843    -  rep_origin     p15A ori: Plasmids containing the medium-copy-number p15A origin of replication can be propagated in E. coli cells that contain a second plasmid with the ColE1 origin.
   3932..4747    -  CDS            KanR: aminoglycoside phosphotransferase; aph(3')-Ia; confers resistance to kanamycin in bacteria or G418 (Geneticin®) in eukaryotes
   4882..4901    -  CDS            lacZα (fragment): LacZα fragment of β-galactosidase; lacZ fragment
   4921..4939    +  protein_bind   tet operator: tetO; bacterial operator O2 for the tetR and tetA genes tetracycline repressor TetR
   4945..4964    +  promoter       H1-2O2 promoter (fragment): doxycycline-inducible variant of the human H1 RNA promoter (Henriksen et al., 2007)
   4979..5001    +  RBS            RBS: efficient ribosome binding site from bacteriophage T7 gene 10 (Olins and Rangwala, 1989)
