[The description below was written by a language model from this plasmid's Addgene catalogue record and pLannotate feature annotations shown in this document.]
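Description:
pDUP2 is a low-copy bacterial expression plasmid built on the pEXT20 backbone and designed to carry two copies of the same green fluorescent protein gene under independent inducible control in E. coli. It replicates from a p15A origin, which is compatible with ColE1-type plasmids, and is selected with kanamycin through an aminoglycoside phosphotransferase (KanR) gene. The payload is CoGFP from the sea pen Cavernularia obesa, carrying a set of anti-dimerization substitutions (including S129G, C154S, D156G, K204I and N209Y) and an N-terminal His tag. One copy sits between NdeI and SacI sites downstream of Ptet, and the second between KpnI and NcoI sites downstream of Ptac. The depositor notes that the two copies face each other.

The annotated sequence is consistent with this layout. A tet operator region followed by a T7 gene 10 ribosome binding site reads forward at one end of the record. A tac promoter, symmetric lac operator and an identical RBS read in the reverse direction at the other end. On the circular map, the two control regions therefore point towards each other. The plasmid also encodes the matching repressors, lacI and tetR, so each copy can be switched on separately (with IPTG for Ptac and a tetracycline-type inducer for Ptet); a luxR gene lies between them, but no role for it is recorded. No CoGFP coding sequence is annotated, and the 5,008 nt record leaves almost no space between the two RBSs. This fits the depositor's warning that the inverted repeat can defeat PCR and next-generation sequencing, so the assembly probably omits the inserts. The associated study used gene duplication to test Ohno's hypothesis experimentally.
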