Addgene plasmid #223517: pDUP2
Purpose: cogfp copy 1 under control of Ptet, cogfp copy 2 under control of Ptac
Depositing lab: Yolanda Schaerli. Depositing organization: Universite de Lausanne (UNIL). Publication: A direct experimental test of Ohno's hypothesis. Mihajlovic L, Iyengar BR, Baier F, Barbier I, Iwaszkiewicz J, Zoete V, Wagner A, Schaerli Y. eLife. 2025 Apr 2;13:RP97216. doi: 10.7554/eLife.97216. PubMed 40172958.
Backbone
  Vector backbone: pEXT20
  Vector type: Bacterial Expression
Growth in bacteria
  Bacterial resistance: Kanamycin, 50 μg/mL
  Growth temperature: 37°C
  Growth strain: DH5alpha
  Copy number: Low Copy
Gene/Insert 1
  Gene/Insert name: CoGFP
  Species: Cavernularia obesa
  Insert size (bp): 690
  Mutation: anti-dimerization mutations S129G, 22 C154S, D156G, K204I, and N209Y
  Promoter: Ptet
  Tag / fusion protein: His tag (N terminal on insert)
  Cloning method: Restriction Enzyme; 5′ cloning site NdeI (not destroyed); 3′ cloning site SacI (not destroyed)
  Sequencing primers: 5′ GAGTTGTAAAACGACGGCCAG
Gene/Insert 2
  Gene/Insert name: CoGFP (second copy)
  Species: Cavernularia obesa
  Mutation: anti-dimerization mutations S129G, 22 C154S, D156G, K204I, and N209Y
  Promoter: Ptac
  Tag / fusion protein: His tag (N terminal on insert)
  Cloning method: Restriction Enzyme; 5′ cloning site KpnI (not destroyed); 3′ cloning site NcoI (not destroyed)
  Sequencing primers: 5′ GCCGTCACTGCGTCTTTTAC
Terms and licenses: Academic/Nonprofit Terms; Industry Terms: Not Available to Industry
Depositor comments: These plasmids contain repetitive genes, oriented facing each other, and therefore PCR and next generation sequencing may fail due to the special nature of the plasmids, however the function is not affected.
How to cite: pDUP2 was a gift from Yolanda Schaerli (Addgene plasmid # 223517 ; http://n2t.net/addgene:223517 ; RRID:Addgene_223517)
